>Addgene plasmid #82151 | pDONR223_NRAS_WT | addgene full sequence | sequence record 163183 | Addgene NGS result
GCCCAGCTTGGAGCGAACGACCTACACCGAACTGAGATACCTACAGCGTGAGCTATGAGAAAGCGCCACG
CTTCCCGAAGGGAGAAAGGCGGACAGGTATCCGGTAAGCGGCAGGGTCGGAACAGGAGAGCGCACGAGGG
AGCTTCCAGGGGGAAACGCCTGGTATCTTTATAGTCCTGTCGGGTTTCGCCACCTCTGACTTGAGCGTCG
ATTTTTGTGATGCTCGTCAGGGGGGCGGAGCCTATGGAAAAACGCCAGCAACGCGGCCTTTTTACGGTTC
CTGGCCTTTTGCTGGCCTTTTGCTCACATGTTCTTTCCTGCGTTATCCCCTGATTCTGTGGATAACCGTA
TTACCGCCTTTGAGTGAGCTGATACCGCTCGCCGCAGCCGAACGACCGAGCGCAGCGAGTCAGTGAGCGA
GGAAGCGGAAGAGCGCCCAATACGCAAACCGCCTCTCCCCGCGCGTTGGCCGATTCATTAATGCAGCTGG
CACGACAGGTTTCCCGACTGGAAAGCGGGCAGTGAGCGCAACGCAATTAATACGCGTACCGCTAGCCAGG
AAGAGTTTGTAGAAACGCAAAAAGGCCATCCGTCAGGATGGCCTTCTGCTTAGTTTGATGCCTGGCAGTT
TATGGCGGGCGTCCTGCCCGCCACCCTCCGGGCCGTTGCTTCACAACGTTCAAATCCGCTCCCGGCGGAT
TTGTCCTACTCAGGAGAGCGTTCACCGACAAACAACAGATAAAACGAAAGGCCCAGTCTTCCGACTGAGC
CTTTCGTTTTATTTGATGCCTGGCAGTTCCCTACTCTCGCGTTAACGCTAGCATGGATGTTTTCCCAGTC
ACGACGTTGTAAAACGACGGCCAGTCTTAAGCTCGGGCCCCAAATAATGATTTTATTTTGACTGATAGTG
ACCTGTTCGTTGCAACAAATTGATGAGCAATGCTTTTTTATAATGCCAACTTTGTACAAAAAAGTTGGCA
CCATGACTGAGTACAAACTGGTGGTGGTTGGAGCAGGTGGTGTTGGGAAAAGCGCACTGACAATCCAGCT
AATCCAGAACCACTTTGTAGATGAATATGATCCCACCATAGAGGATTCTTACAGAAAACAAGTGGTTATA
GATGGTGAAACCTGTTTGTTGGACATACTGGATACAGCTGGACAAGAAGAGTACAGTGCCATGAGAGACC
AATACATGAGGACAGGCGAAGGCTTCCTCTGTGTATTTGCCATCAATAATAGCAAGTCATTTGCGGATAT
TAACCTCTACAGGGAGCAGATTAAGCGAGTAAAAGACTCGGATGATGTACCTATGGTGCTAGTGGGAAAC
AAGTGTGATTTGCCAACAAGGACAGTTGATACAAAACAAGCCCACGAACTGGCCAAGAGTTACGGGATTC
CATTCATTGAAACCTCAGCCAAGACCAGACAGGGTGTTGAAGATGCTTTTTACACACTGGTAAGAGAAAT
ACGCCAGTACCGAATGAAAAAACTCAACAGCAGTGATGATGGGACTCAGGGTTGTATGGGATTGCCATGT
GTGGTGATGTAATTGCCAACTTTCTTGTACAAAGTTGGCATTATAAGAAAGCATTGCTTATCAATTTGTT
GCAACGAACAGGTCACTATCAGTCAAAATAAAATCATTATTTGCCATCCAGCTGATATCCCCTATAGTGA
GTCGTATTACATGGTCATAGCTGTTTCCTGGCAGCTCTGGCCCGTGTCTCAAAATCTCTGATGTTACATT
GCACAAGATAAAAATATATCATCATGCCTCCTCTAGACCAGCCAGGACAGAAATGCCTCGACTTCGCTGC
TACCCAAGGTTGCCGGGTGACGCACACCGTGGAAACGGATGAAGGCACGAACCCAGTGGACATAAGCCTG
TTCGGTTCGTAAGCTGTAATGCAAGTAGCGTATGCGCTCACGCAACTGGTCCAGAACCTTGACCGAACGC
AGCGGTGGTAACGGCGCAGTGGCGGTTTTCATGGCTTGTTATGACTGTTTTTTTGGGGTACAGTCTATGC
CTCGGGCATCCAAGCAGCAAGCGCGTTACGCCGTGGGTCGATGTTTGATGTTATGGAGCAGCAACGATGT
TACGCAGCAGGGCAGTCGCCCTAAAACAAAGTTAAACATTATGAGGGAAGCGGTGATCGCCGAAGTATCG
ACTCAACTATCAGAGGTAGTTGGCGTCATCGAGCGCCATCTCGAACCGACGTTGCTGGCCGTACATTTGT
ACGGCTCCGCAGTGGATGGCGGCCTGAAGCCACACAGTGATATTGATTTGCTGGTTACGGTGACCGTAAG
GCTTGATGAAACAACGCGGCGAGCTTTGATCAACGACCTTTTGGAAACTTCGGCTTCCCCTGGAGAGAGC
GAGATTCTCCGCGCTGTAGAAGTCACCATTGTTGTGCACGACGACATCATTCCGTGGCGTTATCCAGCTA
AGCGCGAACTGCAATTTGGAGAATGGCAGCGCAATGACATTCTTGCAGGTATCTTCGAGCCAGCCACGAT
CGACATTGATCTGGCTATCTTGCTGACAAAAGCAAGAGAACATAGCGTTGCCTTGGTAGGTCCAGCGGCG
GAGGAACTCTTTGATCCGGTTCCTGAACAGGATCTATTTGAGGCGCTAAATGAAACCTTAACGCTATGGA
ACTCGCCGCCCGACTGGGCTGGCGATGAGCGAAATGTAGTGCTTACGTTGTCCCGCATTTGGTACAGCGC
AGTAACCGGCAAAATCGCGCCGAAGGATGTCGCTGCCGACTGGGCAATGGAGCGCCTGCCGGCCCAGTAT
CAGCCCGTCATACTTGAAGCTAGACAGGCTTATCTTGGACAAGAAGAAGATCGCTTGGCCTCGCGCGCAG
ATCAGTTGGAAGAATTTGTCCACTACGTGAAAGGCGAGATCACCAAGGTAGTCGGCAAATAACCCTCGAG
CCACCCATGACCAAAATCCCTTAACGTGAGTTACGCGTCGTTCCACTGAGCGTCAGACCCCGTAGAAAAG
ATCAAAGGATCTTCTTGAGATCCTTTTTTTCTGCGCGTAATCTGCTGCTTGCAAACAAAAAAACCACCGC
TACCAGCGGTGGTTTGTTTGCCGGATCAAGAGCTACCAACTCTTTTTCCGAAGGTAACTGGCTTCAGCAG
AGCGCAGATACCAAATACTGTTCTTCTAGTGTAGCCGTAGTTAGGCCACCACTTCAAGAACTCTGTAGCA
CCGCCTACATACCTCGCTCTGCTAATCCTGTTACCAGTGGCTGCTGCCAGTGGCGATAAGTCGTGTCTTA
CCGGGTTGGACTCAAGACGATAGTTACCGGATAAGGCGCAGCGGTCGGGCTGAACGGGGGGTTCGTGCAC
ACA
Features (pLannotate 1.2.2; 12 found; start..end, strand, type, name):
    433..525     +  CDS            lacI (fragment): lac repressor; lacI; The lac repressor binds to the lac operator to inhibit transcription in E. coli. This inhibition can be relieved by adding lactose or isopropyl-β-D-thiogalactopyranoside (IPTG).
    580..607     -  terminator     rrnB T2 terminator: transcription terminator T2 from the E. coli rrnB gene
    739..782     +  terminator     rrnB T1 terminator: Escherichia coli rrnB; transcription terminator T1 from the E. coli rrnB gene
    829..865     -  CDS            lacZα (fragment): LacZα fragment of β-galactosidase; lacZ fragment
    882..977     +  protein_bind   attL3: mutant version of attL; recombination site for the Gateway® LR reaction LR Clonase™
    983..1549    +  CDS            NRAS: RASN_HUMAN - Also known as HRAS1. Experimental evidence at protein level: Swiss-Prot protein existence level 1. Ras proteins bind GDP/GTP and possess intrinsic GTPase activity. From Homo sapiens (Human).
   1557..1652    -  protein_bind   attL3: mutant version of attL; recombination site for the Gateway® LR reaction LR Clonase™
   1671..1689    -  promoter       T7 promoter: promoter for bacteriophage T7 RNA polymerase
   1879..1902    +  promoter       Pc promoter (fragment): intI1 (promoter lies within the coding sequence); class 1 integron promoter
   2078..2134    +  CDS            GmR (fragment): gentamycin acetyltransferase; aacC1; confers resistance to gentamycin
   2141..2932    +  CDS            SmR: aminoglycoside adenylyltransferase (Murphy, 1985); aadA; confers resistance to spectinomycin and streptomycin
   3025..250     +  rep_origin     ori (across the origin): high-copy-number ColE1/pMB1/pBR322/pUC origin of replication
