[The description below was written by a language model from this plasmid's Addgene catalogue record and pLannotate feature annotations shown in this document.]
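Description:
pDONR223_NRAS_WT is a Gateway entry clone built on the Invitrogen pDONR223 backbone and carries the wild-type human NRAS open reading frame (reference transcript NM_002524.4). It belongs to the Target Accelerator Plasmid Collection, a set of cancer-gene alleles assembled for systematic functional testing of variants, where this clone represents the wild-type allele. The sequenced plasmid is about 3.4 kb. It is propagated in E. coli from a high-copy ColE1/pUC-type origin and selected with spectinomycin through the aadA aminoglycoside adenylyltransferase gene (SmR). An upstream fragment of the class 1 integron Pc promoter probably drives this marker. The short gentamicin-resistance, lacI and lacZα fragments in the annotation are non-functional backbone remnants.

The NRAS coding sequence, which encodes a small GDP/GTP-binding Ras GTPase, sits between two attL recombination sites. The annotation software labels both of them attL3, one in each orientation. These sites allow LR Clonase-mediated transfer of the ORF into any compatible Gateway destination vector. The record lists no promoter for the insert, so the clone is a shuttle and storage vector rather than an expression construct. Expression depends on the promoter and other elements supplied by the destination vector. The rrnB T1 and T2 terminators upstream of the cassette insulate it from read-through transcription, and a T7 promoter lies just beyond the downstream attL site, facing the insert. The depositor describes the ORF as "closed", meaning a stop codon immediately follows the insert. The native protein is therefore produced without C-terminal fusions, although N-terminal tags from a destination vector remain possible. M13 primer sites flank the cassette for sequence verification.
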