Addgene plasmid #82151: pDONR223_NRAS_WT
Purpose: Gateway Donor vector containing NRAS , part of the Target Accelerator Plasmid Collection.
Depositing lab: Jesse Boehm & William Hahn & David Root. Depositing organization: Broad Institute. Publication: Systematic Functional Interrogation of Rare Cancer Variants Identifies Oncogenic Alleles. Kim E, Ilic N, Shrestha Y, Zou L, Kamburov A, Zhu C, Yang X, Lubonja R, Tran N, Nguyen C, Lawrence MS, Piccioni F, Bagul M, Doench JG, Chouinard CR, Wu X, Hogstrom L, Natoli T, Tamayo P, Horn H, Corsello SM, Lage K, Root DE, Subramanian A, Golub TR, Getz G, Boehm JS, Hahn WC. Cancer Discov. 2016 Jul;6(7):714-26. doi: 10.1158/2159-8290.CD-16-0160. Epub 2016 May 4. PubMed 27147599.
Backbone
  Vector backbone: pDONR223
  Backbone manufacturer: Invitrogen
  Backbone size w/o insert (bp): 2790
  Vector type: Gateway Entry vector
Growth in bacteria
  Bacterial resistance: Spectinomycin, 50 μg/mL
  Growth temperature: 37°C
  Growth strain: DH5alpha
  Copy number: High Copy
Gene/Insert
  Gene/Insert name: NRAS (alt name: NM_002524.4)
  Species: H. sapiens (human)
  Mutation: WT
  Entrez Gene: NRAS (a.k.a. ALPS4, CMNS, KRAS, N-ras, NCMS, NRAS1, NS6)
  Promoter: None
  Cloning method: Gateway Cloning
  Sequencing primers: 5′ M13pUC-fwd; 3′ M13-Rev
Terms and licenses: Academic/Nonprofit Terms; Industry Terms: Not Available to Industry
Depositor comments: Closed state: stop codon immediately follows insert Supporting reference: Systematic morphological profiling of human gene and allele function via Cell Painting. Rohban MH, et al. Elife. 2017, Mar 18;6. pii: e24060. PubMed PMID 28315521
How to cite: pDONR223_NRAS_WT was a gift from Jesse Boehm & William Hahn & David Root (Addgene plasmid # 82151 ; http://n2t.net/addgene:82151 ; RRID:Addgene_82151)
