>Addgene plasmid #82151 | pDONR223_NRAS_WT | depositor partial sequence | sequence record 155522 | Insert sequence
ATGACTGAGTACAAACTGGTGGTGGTTGGAGCAGGTGGTGTTGGGAAAAGCGCACTGACAATCCAGCTAA
TCCAGAACCACTTTGTAGATGAATATGATCCCACCATAGAGGATTCTTACAGAAAACAAGTGGTTATAGA
TGGTGAAACCTGTTTGTTGGACATACTGGATACAGCTGGACAAGAAGAGTACAGTGCCATGAGAGACCAA
TACATGAGGACAGGCGAAGGCTTCCTCTGTGTATTTGCCATCAATAATAGCAAGTCATTTGCGGATATTA
ACCTCTACAGGGAGCAGATTAAGCGAGTAAAAGACTCGGATGATGTACCTATGGTGCTAGTGGGAAACAA
GTGTGATTTGCCAACAAGGACAGTTGATACAAAACAAGCCCACGAACTGGCCAAGAGTTACGGGATTCCA
TTCATTGAAACCTCAGCCAAGACCAGACAGGGTGTTGAAGATGCTTTTTACACACTGGTAAGAGAAATAC
GCCAGTACCGAATGAAAAAACTCAACAGCAGTGATGATGGGACTCAGGGTTGTATGGGATTGCCATGTGT
GGTGATG
